Addgene plasmid #131533: Ad-FOXO1 1-360
Purpose: Expresses FOXO1 1-360 in mammalian cells
Depositing lab: Haiyan Xu. Depositing organization: Brown University. Publication: Mapping MKP-3/FOXO1 interaction and evaluating the effect on gluconeogenesis. Jiao P, Feng B, Xu H. PLoS One. 2012;7(7):e41168. doi: 10.1371/journal.pone.0041168. Epub 2012 Jul 25. PubMed 22848439.
Backbone
  Vector backbone: pAd/CMV/V5-DEST
  Backbone manufacturer: Invitrogen (Life Technologies)
  Backbone size w/o insert (bp): 36686
  Total vector size (bp): 37769
  Modifications to backbone: No
  Vector type: Adenoviral
Growth in bacteria
  Bacterial resistance: Ampicillin, 100 μg/mL
  Growth temperature: 37°C
  Growth strain: NEB Stable
  Copy number: Unknown
Gene/Insert
  Gene/Insert name: Forkhead box O1
  Species: M. musculus (mouse)
  Insert size (bp): 1083
  Mutation: only reserved amino acid 1-360
  GenBank ID: NM_019739.3
  Entrez Gene: Foxo1 (a.k.a. Afxh, FKHR, Fkhr1, Foxo1a)
  Promoter: CMV
  Tag / fusion protein: No
  Cloning method: Gateway Cloning
  Sequencing primers: 5′ T7 primer TAATACGACTCACTATAGGG
Terms and licenses: Academic/Nonprofit Terms; Industry Terms: Not Available to Industry
How to cite: Ad-FOXO1 1-360 was a gift from Haiyan Xu (Addgene plasmid # 131533 ; http://n2t.net/addgene:131533 ; RRID:Addgene_131533)
