[The description below was written by a language model from this plasmid's Addgene catalogue record and pLannotate feature annotations shown in this document.]
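Description:
Ad-FOXO1 1-360 is an adenoviral expression plasmid built on the Invitrogen pAd/CMV/V5-DEST Gateway destination vector, designed to produce recombinant human adenovirus serotype 5 particles that express a truncated mouse FOXO1 in mammalian cells. In bacteria it is maintained through a high-copy ColE1/pUC-type origin and selected with ampicillin via the β-lactamase gene. This small bacterial segment lies outside the two Ad5 inverted terminal repeats. Between the ITRs the annotation shows the Ad5 packaging signal (Ψ) and most of the viral genome, including the DNA polymerase, preterminal protein, DNA-binding protein, VA RNAs, the late capsid and core proteins (hexon, penton base, fiber, IX and others) and the E4 open reading frames. No E1 genes are annotated, and only part of E3 is. The expression cassette sits at the left end, where E1 would normally lie, which is the usual arrangement for a replication-incompetent vector that must be grown in an E1-complementing packaging line.

The payload is a roughly 1.1 kb fragment of Foxo1 encoding amino acids 1–360 of this insulin-regulated forkhead transcription factor. It was inserted by Gateway recombination and is flanked by attB1 and attB2 sites. The CMV immediate-early enhancer and promoter drive transcription, a T7 promoter lies just upstream of the insert, and the HSV thymidine kinase polyadenylation signal terminates the message. A V5 epitope coding sequence from the backbone follows attB2, but the catalogue entry lists no tag, so the insert presumably is not fused to it. The associated publication concerns mapping the MKP-3/FOXO1 interaction and its effect on gluconeogenesis, which suggests use as a deletion construct for domain mapping. The sequenced record (35,612 nt) is about 2 kb shorter than the stated total size; the record does not explain this difference.
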