Features (pLannotate 1.2.2; 45 found; start..end, strand, type, name):
      1..103     +  repeat_region  ITR: inverted terminal repeat of human adenovirus serotype 5 inverted
    191..341     +  misc_signal    Ad5 Ψ: packaging signal for adenovirus serotype 5
    524..576     -  misc_feature   bom (fragment): basis of mobility region from pBR322
    731..1110    +  enhancer       CMV enhancer: human cytomegalovirus immediate early enhancer
   1111..1314    +  promoter       CMV promoter: human cytomegalovirus (CMV) immediate early promoter
   1310..1343    +  LTR            5' LTR (truncated) (fragment): truncated 5' long terminal repeat (LTR) from HIV-1
   1359..1377    +  promoter       T7 promoter: promoter for bacteriophage T7 RNA polymerase
   1407..1431    +  protein_bind   attB1: mutant version of attB; recombination site for the Gateway® BP reaction BP Clonase™
   1479..2555    +  CDS            Foxo1 (fragment): FOXO1_MOUSE - Also known as Fkhr, Foxo1a. Experimental evidence at protein level: Swiss-Prot protein existence level 1. Transcription factor that is the main target of insulin signaling and regulates metabolic homeostasis in response to oxidative stress (PubMed:12754525, PubMed:15184386, PubMed:15220471, PubMed:16917544, PubMed:17090532, PubMed:17627282, PubMed:17681146, PubMed:20519497, PubMed:20668652, PubMed:21196578, PubMed:21335550, PubMed:21471200, PubMed:22298775, PubMed:22417654, PubMed:22510882). Binds to the insulin response element (IRE) with consensus sequence 5'- TT[G/A]TTTTG-3' a
   2575..2599    -  protein_bind   attB2: mutant version of attB; recombination site for the Gateway® BP reaction BP Clonase™
   2625..2666    +  CDS            V5 tag: epitope tag from simian virus 5
   2750..2798    +  polyA_signal   HSV TK poly(A) signal: herpes simplex virus thymidine kinase polyadenylation signal (Cole and Stacy, 1985)
   3080..3499    +  CDS            IX: CAP9_ADE05 - Experimental evidence at protein level: Swiss-Prot protein existence level 1. Structural component of the virion that acts as a cement protein on the capsid exterior and forms triskelion structures consisting of three molecules that stabilize three hexon trimers at the center of each icosahedral facet and fixes the peripentonal hexons. Dispensable for assembly. During virus entry, recruits the anterograde motor kinesin-1 to the capsid docked at the nuclear pore complex thereby subjecting the docked capsid to a pulling force. The resulting tension leads to capsid disruption, disper
   3586..4815    -  CDS            IVa2 (fragment): PKG1_ADEM1 - Protein inferred from homology: Swiss-Prot protein existence level 3. Component of the packaging machinery which encapsidates the viral DNA into preformed capsids and transcriptional activator of the viral major late promoter (MLP). Binds, along with packaging proteins 2 and 3, to the specific packaging sequence on the left end of viral genomic DNA and displays ATPase activity thereby providing the power stroke of the packaging machinery. The activity of packaging protein IVa2 is stimulated by protein 33K which acts as a terminase. May be the protein that pumps DNA into the capsid
   4671..7838    -  CDS            POL: DPOL_ADE05 - Experimental evidence at protein level: Swiss-Prot protein existence level 1. Eukaryotic-type DNA polymerase involved in viral genomic replication. DNA synthesis is protein primed, and acts in a strand displacement replication. Assembles in complex with viral pTP, DBP, host NFIA and host POU2F1/OCT1 on viral origin of replication. The polymerase covalently transfers dCMP onto pTP, thereby initiating complementary strand synthesis. From Human adenovirus C serotype 5 (HAdV-5) (Human adenovirus 5).
   8057..10060   -  CDS            PTP: TERM_ADE05 - Experimental evidence at protein level: Swiss-Prot protein existence level 1. Protein covalently bound to the viral DNA that acts as a primer for viral genomic replication by DNA strand displacement. Assembles on the viral origin of replication in an initiation complex with viral polymerase, DBP, host NFIA and host POU2F1/OCT1. During initiation, the polymerase covalently couples the first dCTP with Ser- 580 of pTP. The terminal protein stimulates the template activity over 20 fold compared to protein-free templates. Neo-synthesized viral genomes are linked to two preterminal prot
  10091..10247   +  ncRNA          VA: Accession: RF00102 - VA RNA
  10346..10503   +  ncRNA          VA: Accession: RF00102 - VA RNA
  10521..11765   +  CDS            L1: PKG3_ADE05 - Experimental evidence at protein level: Swiss-Prot protein existence level 1. Involved in viral genome packaging through its interaction with packaging proteins 1 and 2. After proteolytic cleavage by adenovirus protease, L1 52/55k protein is removed from the capsid during viral maturation. From Human adenovirus C serotype 5 (HAdV-5) (Human adenovirus 5).
  11789..13543   +  CDS            CAP3_ADE05: Experimental evidence at protein level: Swiss-Prot protein existence level 1. Structural component of the virion that acts as a cement protein on the capsid exterior and which mediates the interactions between the hexons, including the peripentonal hexons, and reaches all the way to the penton vertices. Two hexon linking proteins IIIa, one from each facet, stabilize the unique edge interface between a pair of facets. As the virus enters the host cell, hexon linking proteins IIIa are shed concomitant with virion acidification in the endosome. During virus assembly, seems to play a role in the s
  13628..15340   +  CDS            L2: CAPSP_ADE05 - Experimental evidence at protein level: Swiss-Prot protein existence level 1. Major capsid protein that self-associates to form penton base pentamers, each in the shape of a pentagon, situated at the 12 vertices of the pseudo T=25 capsid. Involved in virus secondary attachment to host cell after initial attachment by the fiber protein. Binds host integrin heterodimer ITGAV-ITGB5 (alphaV-beta5) thereby triggering clathrin-mediated endocytosis of virions. Mediates initial virus attachment to CXADR-negative cells. Binding to integrins ITGAV-ITGB5 also seems to induce macropinocytosi
  15350..15943   +  CDS            L2: NP_ADE02 - Experimental evidence at protein level: Swiss-Prot protein existence level 1. Plays a role in the inhibition of host immune response within the nucleus. Interacts with cellular nucleosomes and immobilizes the host immune danger signal HMGB1 on chromatin. In turn, prevents HMGB1 release out of the cell and thus decreases inflammation. Plays also a role in the wrapping and condensation of the viral DNA. May also promote viral genome import into the nucleus. From Human adenovirus C serotype 2 (HAdV-2) (Human adenovirus 2).
  16016..17119   +  CDS            L2: CORE5_ADE05 - Experimental evidence at protein level: Swiss-Prot protein existence level 1. Associates loosely with the viral DNA to form an outer shell around the nucleoprotein-DNA complex and links it with the capsid by binding the endosome lysis protein. Dissociates from the viral genome during entry. Might be involved in nuclear capsid assembly of the viral particles through its association with NPM1/nucleophosmin. From Human adenovirus C serotype 5 (HAdV-5) (Human adenovirus 5).
  17150..17389   +  CDS            COR10_ADE02: Experimental evidence at protein level: Swiss-Prot protein existence level 1. [Pre-core protein X]: Interacts with the viral DNA and aids in tightly condensing it within the capsid. Cleavage of pre-core protein X may serve to partially relax this structure within the mature virion prior to its entry into the nucleus. From Human adenovirus C serotype 2 (HAdV-2) (Human adenovirus 2).
  17475..18224   +  CDS            L3: CAP6_ADE05 - Experimental evidence at protein level: Swiss-Prot protein existence level 1. [Protease cofactor]: Cofactor that activates the viral protease. Binds to viral protease in a 1:1 ratio. From Human adenovirus C serotype 5 (HAdV-5) (Human adenovirus 5).
  18313..21168   +  CDS            L3 (sequence partly withheld): CAPSH_ADE05 - Experimental evidence at protein level: Swiss-Prot protein existence level 1. Major capsid protein that self-associates to form 240 hexon trimers, each in the shape of a hexagon, building most of the pseudo T=25 capsid. Assembled into trimeric units with the help of the chaperone shutoff protein. Transported by pre-protein VI to the nucleus where it associates with other structural proteins to form an empty capsid. Might be involved, through its interaction with host dyneins, in the intracellular microtubule-dependent transport of incoming viral capsid to the nucleus. From Human
  21204..21815   +  CDS            L3: PRO_ADE05 - Experimental evidence at transcript level: Swiss-Prot protein existence level 2. Cleaves viral precursor proteins (pTP, pIIIa, pVI, pVII, pVIII, and pX) inside newly assembled particles giving rise to mature virions. Protease complexed to its cofactor slides along the viral DNA to specifically locate and cleave the viral precursors. Mature virions have a weakened organization compared to the unmature virions, thereby facilitating subsequent uncoating. Without maturation, the particle lacks infectivity and is unable to uncoat. Late in adenovirus infection, in the cytoplasm, may part
  21917..23503   -  CDS            DBP: DNB2_ADE05 - Experimental evidence at protein level: Swiss-Prot protein existence level 1. Plays a role in the elongation phase of viral strand displacement replication by unwinding the template in an ATP- independent fashion, employing its capacity to form multimers. Also enhances the rate of initiation. Released from template upon second strand synthesis. Assembles in complex with viral pTP, viral pol, host NFIA and host POU2F1/OCT1 on viral origin of replication. Covers the whole ssDNA genome during synthesis. The complementary strand synthesis induces its relese from DNA template. May inhi
  23532..25952   +  CDS            L4: SHUT_ADE05 - Experimental evidence at protein level: Swiss-Prot protein existence level 1. Protein that inhibits host translation while promoting late viral translation by ribosome shunting. Blocks host cap-dependent translation by binding to eIF4G, displacing MKNK1 from cap initiation complexes and preventing EIF4E phosphorylation. Binds to the tripartite leader sequence of viral late mRNAs and recruits host eIF4G, PABPC1/poly-A binding protein and 40S ribosomes subunits on viral mRNAs, allowing ribosome shunting and efficient translation of late viral mRNAs even though conventional translati
  26165..26548   +  CDS            SF33K_ADE02 (fragment): Experimental evidence at protein level: Swiss-Prot protein existence level 1. Probably functions as the small terminase that is part of the molecular motor that translocates genomic DNA in empty capsid during DNA packaging. This motor is located at a unique vertex and comprises at least the IVa2 ATPase, the small terminase 33K and probably a portal. Forms a ring-like structure of about 17 nm in which genomic DNA is translocated into the capsid. Stimulates IVa2 ATPase activity in the presence of the viral genome. Once the DNA is packaged, the terminase detaches: the 33K protein is present in th
  26639..27319   +  CDS            L4: CAP8_ADE02 - Experimental evidence at protein level: Swiss-Prot protein existence level 1. [Hexon-linking protein-C]: Structural component of the virion that acts as a cement protein on the capsid interior and which glue the peripentonal hexons and group-of-nine hexons together. From Human adenovirus C serotype 2 (HAdV-2) (Human adenovirus 2).
  27323..27643   +  CDS            E312_ADE02: Experimental evidence at protein level: Swiss-Prot protein existence level 1. From Human adenovirus C serotype 2 (HAdV-2) (Human adenovirus 2).
  28058..28423   +  CDS            E3145_ADE02: Experimental evidence at protein level: Swiss-Prot protein existence level 1. May prevent Nf-kappaB activation by immune signals like Tumor necrosis factor, presumably by inhibiting NFKB1 dimer DNA-binding. May act directly at the TNF receptor to inhibit signaling. From Human adenovirus C serotype 2 (HAdV-2) (Human adenovirus 2).
  28454..28618   -  CDS            UXP_ADE05 (fragment): Experimental evidence at transcript level: Swiss-Prot protein existence level 2. Might play a role in viral replication since it is associated with viral replication centers. Seems to have an effect on DBP localization. From Human adenovirus C serotype 5 (HAdV-5) (Human adenovirus 5).
  28629..30371   +  CDS            SPIKE_ADE05: Experimental evidence at protein level: Swiss-Prot protein existence level 1. Forms spikes that protrude from each vertex of the icosahedral capsid. Interacts with host coxsackievirus and adenovirus receptor CXADR located at the cell tight junctions to provide virion initial attachment to target cell. The fiber protein binds to CXADR with a higher affinity than CXADR binds to itself, thereby blocking the cell-cell adhesion function of CXADR dimers and leading to local disruption of the tight junction. Fiber protein present on neo- synthesized particles may thus disrupt the junctional integrity
  30504..30581   -  CDS            E417_ADE03: Protein predicted: Swiss-Prot protein existence level 4. From Human adenovirus B serotype 3 (HAdV-3) (Human adenovirus 3).
  30783..31664   -  CDS            E434_ADE02: Experimental evidence at protein level: Swiss-Prot protein existence level 1. Plays a major role to prevent cellular inhibition of viral genome replication by nuclear bodies. Assembles an SCF-like E3 ubiquitin ligase complex based on the cellular proteins ELOB, ELOC, CUL5 and RBX1, in cooperation with viral E1B-55K. This viral RING-type ligase ubiquitinates cellular substrates prior to proteasomal degradation: p53/TP53, LIG4, MRE11-RAD50-NBS1 (MRN) complex, ITGA3, DAXX and BLM. From Human adenovirus C serotype 2 (HAdV-2) (Human adenovirus 2).
  31943..32290   -  CDS            E411_ADE05: Experimental evidence at protein level: Swiss-Prot protein existence level 1. From Human adenovirus C serotype 5 (HAdV-5) (Human adenovirus 5).
  32290..32679   -  CDS            E4RF2_ADE02: Protein predicted: Swiss-Prot protein existence level 4. From Human adenovirus C serotype 2 (HAdV-2) (Human adenovirus 2).
  32730..33113   -  CDS            E4RF1_ADE02: Experimental evidence at protein level: Swiss-Prot protein existence level 1. May modulate tight-junctions functions of infected cells through interactions with PDZ proteins. E4 ORF1 has ben show for Adenovirus 9 to interact with protein involved in tight junction regulation. May play a role in mTOR activation by activating PI3- kinase, thus overriding cellular checkpoint for translation. From Human adenovirus C serotype 2 (HAdV-2) (Human adenovirus 2).
  33423..33525   -  repeat_region  ITR: inverted terminal repeat of human adenovirus serotype 5 inverted
  33579..33703   +  CDS            TcR (fragment): tetracycline efflux protein; tet; confers resistance to tetracycline
  33749..34337   -  rep_origin     ori: high-copy-number ColE1/pMB1/pBR322/pUC origin of replication
  34489..35349   -  CDS            AmpR: β-lactamase; bla; confers resistance to ampicillin, carbenicillin, and related antibiotics
  35350..35454   -  promoter       AmpR promoter: bla
>Addgene plasmid #131533 | Ad-FOXO1 1-360 | addgene full sequence | sequence record 256973 | Addgene NGS Result
CATCATCAATAATATACCTTATTTTGGATTGAAGCCAATATGATAATGAGGGGGTGGAGTTTGTGACGTG
GCGCGGGGCGTGGGAACGGGGCGGGTGACGTAGTAGTGTGGCGGAAGTGTGATGTTGCAAGTGTGGCGGA
ACACATGTAAGCGACGGATGTGGCAAAAGTGACGTTTTTGGTGTGCGCCGGTGTACACAGGAAGTGACAA
TTTTCGCGCGGTTTTAGGCGGATGTTGTAGTAAATTTGGGCGTAACCGAGTAAGATTTGGCCATTTTCGC
GGGAAAACTGAATAAGAGGAAGTGAAATCTGAATAATTTTGTGTTACTCATAGCGCGTAATATTTGTCTA
GGGCCGCGGGGACTTTGACCGTTTACGTGGAGACTCGCCCAGGTGTTTTTCTCAGGTGTTTTCCGCGTTC
CGGGTCAAAGTTGGCGTTTTATTATTATAGTCAGTCGAAGCTTGGATCCGGTACCTCTAGAATTCTCGAG
CGGCCGCTAGCGACATCGGATCTCCCGATCCCCTATGGTGCACTCTCAGTACAATCTGCTCTGATGCCGC
ATAGTTAAGCCAGTATCTGCTCCCTGCTTGTGTGTTGGAGGTCGCTGAGTAGTGCGCGAGCAAAATTTAA
GCTACAACAAGGCAAGGCTTGACCGACAATTGCATGAAGAATCTGCTTAGGGTTAGGCGTTTTGCGCTGC
TTCGCGATGTACGGGCCAGATATACGCGTTGACATTGATTATTGACTAGTTATTAATAGTAATCAATTAC
GGGGTCATTAGTTCATAGCCCATATATGGAGTTCCGCGTTACATAACTTACGGTAAATGGCCCGCCTGGC
TGACCGCCCAACGACCCCCGCCCATTGACGTCAATAATGACGTATGTTCCCATAGTAACGCCAATAGGGA
CTTTCCATTGACGTCAATGGGTGGAGTATTTACGGTAAACTGCCCACTTGGCAGTACATCAAGTGTATCA
TATGCCAAGTACGCCCCCTATTGACGTCAATGACGGTAAATGGCCCGCCTGGCATTATGCCCAGTACATG
ACCTTATGGGACTTTCCTACTTGGCAGTACATCTACGTATTAGTCATCGCTATTACCATGGTGATGCGGT
TTTGGCAGTACATCAATGGGCGTGGATAGCGGTTTGACTCACGGGGATTTCCAAGTCTCCACCCCATTGA
CGTCAATGGGAGTTTGTTTTGGCACCAAAATCAACGGGACTTTCCAAAATGTCGTAACAACTCCGCCCCA
TTGACGCAAATGGGCGGTAGGCGTGTACGGTGGGAGGTCTATATAAGCAGAGCTCTCTGGCTAACTAGAG
AACCCACTGCTTACTGGCTTATCGAAATTAATACGACTCACTATAGGGAGACCCAAGCTGGCTAGTTAAG
CTATCAACAAGTTTGTACAAAAAAGCAGGCTCCGCGGCCGCCCCCTTCACCATGGACTACAAAGACGATG
ACGACAAGGCCGAAGCGCCCCAGGTGGTGGAGACCGACCCGGACTTCGAGCCGCTGCCCCGGCAGCGCTC
CTGTACCTGGCCGCTGCCCAGGCCGGAGTTTAACCAGTCCAACTCGACCACCTCCAGTCCGGCGCCGTCG
GGCGGCGCGGCCGCCAACCCCGACGCCGCGGCGAGCCTGGCCTCGGCGTCCGCTGTCAGCACCGACTTTA
TGAGCAACCTGAGCCTGCTGGAGGAGAGTGAGGACTTCGCGCGGGCGCCAGGCTGCGTGGCCGTGGCGGC
GGCGGCTGCGGCCAGCAGGGGCCTGTGCGGGGACTTCCAGGGCCCCGAGGCGGGCTGCGTGCACCCAGCG
CCGCCACAGCCCCCACCGACCGGGCCGCTGTCGCAGCCCCCACCCGTGCCTCCCTCCGCTGCCGCCGCCG
CGGGGCCACTCGCGGGACAGCCGCGCAAGACCAGCTCGTCGCGCCGCAACGCGTGGGGCAACCTGTCGTA
CGCCGACCTCATCACCAAGGCCATCGAGAGCTCAGCCGAGAAGAGGCTCACCCTGTCGCAGATCTACGAG
TGGATGGTGAAGAGCGTGCCCTACTTCAAGGATAAGGGCGACAGCAACAGCTCGGCGGGCTGGAAGAATT
CAATTCGCCACAATCTGTCCCTTCACAGCAAGTTTATTCGAGTGCAGAATGAAGGAACTGGAAAGAGTTC
TTGGTGGATGCTCAATCCAGAGGGAGGCAAGAGCGGAAAATCACCCCGGAGAAGAGCTGCGTCCATGGAC
AACAACAGTAAATTTGCTAAGAGCCGAGGGCGGGCTGCTAAGAAAAAAGCATCTCTCCAGTCTGGGCAAG
AGGGTCCTGGAGACAGCCCTGGGTCTCAGTTTTCTAAGTGGCCTGCGAGTCCTGGGTCCCACAGCAACGA
TGACTTTGATAACTGGAGTACATTTCGTCCTCGAACCAGCTCAAATGCTAGTACCATCAGTGGGAGACTT
TCTCCCATCATGACAGAGCAGGATGACCTGGGAGATGGGGACGTGCATTCCCTGGTGTATCCACCCTCTG
CTGCCAAGATGGCGTCTACGCTGCCCAGTCTGTCTTAAAAGGGTGGGCGCGCCGACCCAGCTTTCTTGTA
CAAAGTGGTTGATCTAGAGGGCCCGCGGTTCGAAGGTAAGCCTATCCCTAACCCTCTCCTCGGTCTCGAT
TCTACGCGTACCGGTTAGTAATGAGTTTAAACGGGGGAGGCTAACTGAAACACGGAAGGAGACAATACCG
GAAGGAACCCGCGCTATGACGGCAATAAAAAGACAGAATAAAACGCACGGGTGTTGGGTCGTTTGTTCAT
AAACGCGGGGTTCGGTCCCAGGGCTGGCACTCTGTCGATACCCCACCGAGACCCCATTGGGGCCAATACG
CCCGCGTTTCTTCCTTTTCCCCACCCCACCCCCCAAGTTCGGGTGAAGGCCCAGGGCTCGCAGCCAACGT
CGGGGCGGCAGGCCCTGCCATAGCAGATCCGATTCGACAGATCACTGAAATGTGTGGGCGTGGCTTAAGG
GTGGGAAAGAATATATAAGGTGGGGGTCTTATGTAGTTTTGTATCTGTTTTGCAGCAGCCGCCGCCGCCA
TGAGCACCAACTCGTTTGATGGAAGCATTGTGAGCTCATATTTGACAACGCGCATGCCCCCATGGGCCGG
GGTGCGTCAGAATGTGATGGGCTCCAGCATTGATGGTCGCCCCGTCCTGCCCGCAAACTCTACTACCTTG
ACCTACGAGACCGTGTCTGGAACGCCGTTGGAGACTGCAGCCTCCGCCGCCGCTTCAGCCGCTGCAGCCA
CCGCCCGCGGGATTGTGACTGACTTTGCTTTCCTGAGCCCGCTTGCAAGCAGTGCAGCTTCCCGTTCATC
CGCCCGCGATGACAAGTTGACGGCTCTTTTGGCACAATTGGATTCTTTGACCCGGGAACTTAATGTCGTT
TCTCAGCAGCTGTTGGATCTGCGCCAGCAGGTTTCTGCCCTGAAGGCTTCCTCCCCTCCCAATGCGGTTT
AAAACATAAATAAAAAACCAGACTCTGTTTGGATTTGGATCAAGCAAGTGTCTTGCTGTCTTTATTTAGG
GGTTTTGCGCGCGCGGTAGGCCCGGGACCAGCGGTCTCGGTCGTTGAGGGTCCTGTGTATTTTTTCCAGG
ACGTGGTAAAGGTGACTCTGGATGTTCAGATACATGGGCATAAGCCCGTCTCTGGGGTGGAGGTAGCACC
ACTGCAGAGCTTCATGCTGCGGGGTGGTGTTGTAGATGATCCAGTCGTAGCAGGAGCGCTGGGCGTGGTG
CCTAAAAATGTCTTTCAGTAGCAAGCTGATTGCCAGGGGCAGGCCCTTGGTGTAAGTGTTTACAAAGCGG
TTAAGCTGGGATGGGTGCATACGTGGGGATATGAGATGCATCTTGGACTGTATTTTTAGGTTGGCTATGT
TCCCAGCCATATCCCTCCGGGGATTCATGTTGTGCAGAACCACCAGCACAGTGTATCCGGTGCACTTGGG
AAATTTGTCATGTAGCTTAGAAGGAAATGCGTGGAAGAACTTGGAGACGCCCTTGTGACCTCCAAGATTT
TCCATGCATTCGTCCATAATGATGGCAATGGGCCCACGGGCGGCGGCCTGGGCGAAGATATTTCTGGGAT
CACTAACGTCATAGTTGTGTTCCAGGATGAGATCGTCATAGGCCATTTTTACAAAGCGCGGGCGGAGGGT
GCCAGACTGCGGTATAATGGTTCCATCCGGCCCAGGGGCGTAGTTACCCTCACAGATTTGCATTTCCCAC
GCTTTGAGTTCAGATGGGGGGATCATGTCTACCTGCGGGGCGATGAAGAAAACGGTTTCCGGGGTAGGGG
AGATCAGCTGGGAAGAAAGCAGGTTCCTGAGCAGCTGCGACTTACCGCAGCCGGTGGGCCCGTAAATCAC
ACCTATTACCGGCTGCAACTGGTAGTTAAGAGAGCTGCAGCTGCCGTCATCCCTGAGCAGGGGGGCCACT
TCGTTAAGCATGTCCCTGACTCGCATGTTTTCCCTGACCAAATCCGCCAGAAGGCGCTCGCCGCCCAGCG
ATAGCAGTTCTTGCAAGGAAGCAAAGTTTTTCAACGGTTTGAGACCGTCCGCCGTAGGCATGCTTTTGAG
CGTTTGACCAAGCAGTTCCAGGCGGTCCCACAGCTCGGTCACCTGCTCTACGGCATCTCGATCCAGCATA
TCTCCTCGTTTCGCGGGTTGGGGCGGCTTTCGCTGTACGGCAGTAGTCGGTGCTCGTCCAGACGGGCCAG
GGTCATGTCTTTCCACGGGCGCAGGGTCCTCGTCAGCGTAGTCTGGGTCACGGTGAAGGGGTGCGCTCCG
GGCTGCGCGCTGGCCAGGGTGCGCTTGAGGCTGGTCCTGCTGGTGCTGAAGCGCTGCCGGTCTTCGCCCT
GCGCGTCGGCCAGGTAGCATTTGACCATGGTGTCATAGTCCAGCCCCTCCGCGGCGTGGCCCTTGGCGCG
CAGCTTGCCCTTGGAGGAGGCGCCGCACGAGGGGCAGTGCAGACTTTTGAGGGCGTAGAGCTTGGGCGCG
AGAAATACCGATTCCGGGGAGTAGGCATCCGCGCCGCAGGCCCCGCAGACGGTCTCGCATTCCACGAGCC
AGGTGAGCTCTGGCCGTTCGGGGTCAAAAACCAGGTTTCCCCCATGCTTTTTGATGCGTTTCTTACCTCT
GGTTTCCATGAGCCGGTGTCCACGCTCGGTGACGAAAAGGCTGTCCGTGTCCCCGTATACAGACTTGAGA
GGCCTGTCCTCGAGCGGTGTTCCGCGGTCCTCCTCGTATAGAAACTCGGACCACTCTGAGACAAAGGCTC
GCGTCCAGGCCAGCACGAAGGAGGCTAAGTGGGAGGGGTAGCGGTCGTTGTCCACTAGGGGGTCCACTCG
CTCCAGGGTGTGAAGACACATGTCGCCCTCTTCGGCATCAAGGAAGGTGATTGGTTTGTAGGTGTAGGCC
ACGTGACCGGGTGTTCCTGAAGGGGGGCTATAAAAGGGGGTGGGGGCGCGTTCGTCCTCACTCTCTTCCG
CATCGCTGTCTGCGAGGGCCAGCTGTTGGGGTGAGTACTCCCTCTGAAAAGCGGGCATGACTTCTGCGCT
AAGATTGTCAGTTTCCAAAAACGAGGAGGATTTGATATTCACCTGGCCCGCGGTGATGCCTTTGAGGGTG
GCCGCATCCATCTGGTCAGAAAAGACAATCTTTTTGTTGTCAAGCTTGGTGGCAAACGACCCGTAGAGGG
CGTTGGACAGCAACTTGGCGATGGAGCGCAGGGTTTGGTTTTTGTCGCGATCGGCGCGCTCCTTGGCCGC
GATGTTTAGCTGCACGTATTCGCGCGCAACGCACCGCCATTCGGGAAAGACGGTGGTGCGCTCGTCGGGC
ACCAGGTGCACGCGCCAACCGCGGTTGTGCAGGGTGACAAGGTCAACGCTGGTGGCTACCTCTCCGCGTA
GGCGCTCGTTGGTCCAGCAGAGGCGGCCGCCCTTGCGCGAGCAGAATGGCGGTAGGGGGTCTAGCTGCGT
CTCGTCCGGGGGGTCTGCGTCCACGGTAAAGACCCCGGGCAGCAGGCGCGCGTCGAAGTAGTCTATCTTG
CATCCTTGCAAGTCTAGCGCCTGCTGCCATGCGCGGGCGGCAAGCGCGCGCTCGTATGGGTTGAGTGGGG
GACCCCATGGCATGGGGTGGGTGAGCGCGGAGGCGTACATGCCGCAAATGTCGTAAACGTAGAGGGGCTC
TCTGAGTATTCCAAGATATGTAGGGTAGCATCTTCCACCGCGGATGCTGGCGCGCACGTAATCGTATAGT
TCGTGCGAGGGAGCGAGGAGGTCGGGACCGAGGTTGCTACGGGCGGGCTGCTCTGCTCGGAAGACTATCT
GCCTGAAGATGGCATGTGAGTTGGATGATATGGTTGGACGCTGGAAGACGTTGAAGCTGGCGTCTGTGAG
ACCTACCGCGTCACGCACGAAGGAGGCGTAGGAGTCGCGCAGCTTGTTGACCAGCTCGGCGGTGACCTGC
ACGTCTAGGGCGCAGTAGTCCAGGGTTTCCTTGATGATGTCATACTTATCCTGTCCCTTTTTTTTCCACA
GCTCGCGGTTGAGGACAAACTCTTCGCGGTCTTTCCAGTACTCTTGGATCGGAAACCCGTCGGCCTCCGA
ACGGTAAGAGCCTAGCATGTAGAACTGGTTGACGGCCTGGTAGGCGCAGCATCCCTTTTCTACGGGTAGC
GCGTATGCCTGCGCGGCCTTCCGGAGCGAGGTGTGGGTGAGCGCAAAGGTGTCCCTGACCATGACTTTGA
GGTACTGGTATTTGAAGTCAGTGTCGTCGCATCCGCCCTGCTCCCAGAGCAAAAAGTCCGTGCGCTTTTT
GGAACGCGGATTTGGCAGGGCGAAGGTGACATCGTTGAAGAGTATCTTTCCCGCGCGAGGCATAAAGTTG
CGTGTGATGCGGAAGGGTCCCGGCACCTCGGAACGGTTGTTAATTACCTGGGCGGCGAGCACGATCTCGT
CAAAGCCGTTGATGTTGTGGCCCACAATGTAAAGTTCCAAGAAGCGCGGGATGCCCTTGATGGAAGGCAA
TTTTTTAAGTTCCTCGTAGGTGAGCTCTTCAGGGGAGCTGAGCCCGTGCTCTGAAAGGGCCCAGTCTGCA
AGATGAGGGTTGGAAGCGACGAATGAGCTCCACAGGTCACGGGCCATTAGCATTTGCAGGTGGTCGCGAA
AGGTCCTAAACTGGCGACCTATGGCCATTTTTTCTGGGGTGATGCAGTAGAAGGTAAGCGGGTCTTGTTC
CCAGCGGTCCCATCCAAGGTTCGCGGCTAGGTCTCGCGCGGCAGTCACTAGAGGCTCATCTCCGCCGAAC
TTCATGACCAGCATGAAGGGCACGAGCTGCTTCCCAAAGGCCCCCATCCAAGTATAGGTCTCTACATCGT
AGGTGACAAAGAGACGCTCGGTGCGAGGATGCGAGCCGATCGGGAAGAACTGGATCTCCCGCCACCAATT
GGAGGAGTGGCTATTGATGTGGTGAAAGTAGAAGTCCCTGCGACGGGCCGAACACTCGTGCTGGCTTTTG
TAAAAACGTGCGCAGTACTGGCAGCGGTGCACGGGCTGTACATCCTGCACGAGGTTGACCTGACGACCGC
GCACAAGGAAGCAGAGTGGGAATTTGAGCCCCTCGCCTGGCGGGTTTGGCTGGTGGTCTTCTACTTCGGC
TGCTTGTCCTTGACCGTCTGGCTGCTCGAGGGGAGTTACGGTGGATCGGACCACCACGCCGCGCGAGCCC
AAAGTCCAGATGTCCGCGCGCGGCGGTCGGAGCTTGATGACAACATCGCGCAGATGGGAGCTGTCCATGG
TCTGGAGCTCCCGCGGCGTCAGGTCAGGCGGGAGCTCCTGCAGGTTTACCTCGCATAGACGGGTCAGGGC
GCGGGCTAGATCCAGGTGATACCTAATTTCCAGGGGCTGGTTGGTGGCGGCGTCGATGGCTTGCAAGAGG
CCGCATCCCCGCGGCGCGACTACGGTACCGCGCGGCGGGCGGTGGGCCGCGGGGGTGTCCTTGGATGATG
CATCTAAAAGCGGTGACGCGGGCGAGCCCCCGGAGGTAGGGGGGGCTCCGGACCCGCCGGGAGAGGGGGC
AGGGGCACGTCGGCGCCGCGCGCGGGCAGGAGCTGGTGCTGCGCGCGTAGGTTGCTGGCGAACGCGACGA
CGCGGCGGTTGATCTCCTGAATCTGGCGCCTCTGCGTGAAGACGACGGGCCCGGTGAGCTTGAACCTGAA
AGAGAGTTCGACAGAATCAATTTCGGTGTCGTTGACGGCGGCCTGGCGCAAAATCTCCTGCACGTCTCCT
GAGTTGTCTTGATAGGCGATCTCGGCCATGAACTGCTCGATCTCTTCCTCCTGGAGATCTCCGCGTCCGG
CTCGCTCCACGGTGGCGGCGAGGTCGTTGGAAATGCGGGCCATGAGCTGCGAGAAGGCGTTGAGGCCTCC
CTCGTTCCAGACGCGGCTGTAGACCACGCCCCCTTCGGCATCGCGGGCGCGCATGACCACCTGCGCGAGA
TTGAGCTCCACGTGCCGGGCGAAGACGGCGTAGTTTCGCAGGCGCTGAAAGAGGTAGTTGAGGGTGGTGG
CGGTGTGTTCTGCCACGAAGAAGTACATAACCCAGCGTCGCAACGTGGATTCGTTGATATCCCCCAAGGC
CTCAAGGCGCTCCATGGCCTCGTAGAAGTCCACGGCGAAGTTGAAAAACTGGGAGTTGCGCGCCGACACG
GTTAACTCCTCCTCCAGAAGACGGATGAGCTCGGCGACAGTGTCGCGCACCTCGCGCTCAAAGGCTACAG
GGGCCTCTTCTTCTTCTTCAATCTCCTCTTCCATAAGGGCCTCCCCTTCTTCTTCTTCTGGCGGCGGTGG
GGGAGGGGGGACACGGCGGCGACGACGGCGCACCGGGAGGCGGTCGACAAAGCGCTCGATCATCTCCCCG
CGGCGACGGCGCATGGTCTCGGTGACGGCGCGGCCGTTCTCGCGGGGGCGCAGTTGGAAGACGCCGCCCG
TCATGTCCCGGTTATGGGTTGGCGGGGGGCTGCCATGCGGCAGGGATACGGCGCTAACGATGCATCTCAA
CAATTGTTGTGTAGGTACTCCGCCGCCGAGGGACCTGAGCGAGTCCGCATCGACCGGATCGGAAAACCTC
TCGAGAAAGGCGTCTAACCAGTCACAGTCGCAAGGTAGGCTGAGCACCGTGGCGGGCGGCAGCGGGCGGC
GGTCGGGGTTGTTTCTGGCGGAGGTGCTGCTGATGATGTAATTAAAGTAGGCGGTCTTGAGACGGCGGAT
GGTCGACAGAAGCACCATGTCCTTGGGTCCGGCCTGCTGAATGCGCAGGCGGTCGGCCATGCCCCAGGCT
TCGTTTTGACATCGGCGCAGGTCTTTGTAGTAGTCTTGCATGAGCCTTTCTACCGGCACTTCTTCTTCTC
CTTCCTCTTGTCCTGCATCTCTTGCATCTATCGCTGCGGCGGCGGCGGAGTTTGGCCGTAGGTGGCGCCC
TCTTCCTCCCATGCGTGTGACCCCGAAGCCCCTCATCGGCTGAAGCAGGGCTAGGTCGGCGACAACGCGC
TCGGCTAATATGGCCTGCTGCACCTGCGTGAGGGTAGACTGGAAGTCATCCATGTCCACAAAGCGGTGGT
ATGCGCCCGTGTTGATGGTGTAAGTGCAGTTGGCCATAACGGACCAGTTAACGGTCTGGTGACCCGGCTG
CGAGAGCTCGGTGTACCTGAGACGCGAGTAAGCCCTCGAGTCAAATACGTAGTCGTTGCAAGTCCGCACC
AGGTACTGGTATCCCACCAAAAAGTGCGGCGGCGGCTGGCGGTAGAGGGGCCAGCGTAGGGTGGCCGGGG
CTCCGGGGGCGAGATCTTCCAACATAAGGCGATGATATCCGTAGATGTACCTGGACATCCAGGTGATGCC
GGCGGCGGTGGTGGAGGCGCGCGGAAAGTCGCGGACGCGGTTCCAGATGTTGCGCAGCGGCAAAAAGTGC
TCCATGGTCGGGACGCTCTGGCCGGTCAGGCGCGCGCAATCGTTGACGCTCTAGACCGTGCAAAAGGAGA
GCCTGTAAGCGGGCACTCTTCCGTGGTCTGGTGGATAAATTCGCAAGGGTATCATGGCGGACGACCGGGG
TTCGAGCCCCGTATCCGGCCGTCCGCCGTGATCCATGCGGTTACCGCCCGCGTGTCGAACCCAGGTGTGC
GACGTCAGACAACGGGGGAGTGCTCCTTTTGGCTTCCTTCCAGGCGCGGCGGCTGCTGCGCTAGCTTTTT
TGGCCACTGGCCGCGCGCAGCGTAAGCGGTTAGGCTGGAAAGCGAAAGCATTAAGTGGCTCGCTCCCTGT
AGCCGGAGGGTTATTTTCCAAGGGTTGAGTCGCGGGACCCCCGGTTCGAGTCTCGGACCGGCCGGACTGC
GGCGAACGGGGGTTTGCCTCCCCGTCATGCAAGACCCCGCTTGCAAATTCCTCCGGAAACAGGGACGAGC
CCCTTTTTTGCTTTTCCCAGATGCATCCGGTGCTGCGGCAGATGCGCCCCCCTCCTCAGCAGCGGCAAGA
GCAAGAGCAGCGGCAGACATGCAGGGCACCCTCCCCTCCTCCTACCGCGTCAGGAGGGGCGACATCCGCG
GTTGACGCGGCAGCAGATGGTGATTACGAACCCCCGCGGCGCCGGGCCCGGCACTACCTGGACTTGGAGG
AGGGCGAGGGCCTGGCGCGGCTAGGAGCGCCCTCTCCTGAGCGGCACCCAAGGGTGCAGCTGAAGCGTGA
TACGCGTGAGGCGTACGTGCCGCGGCAGAACCTGTTTCGCGACCGCGAGGGAGAGGAGCCCGAGGAGATG
CGGGATCGAAAGTTCCACGCAGGGCGCGAGCTGCGGCATGGCCTGAATCGCGAGCGGTTGCTGCGCGAGG
AGGACTTTGAGCCCGACGCGCGAACCGGGATTAGTCCCGCGCGCGCACACGTGGCGGCCGCCGACCTGGT
AACCGCATACGAGCAGACGGTGAACCAGGAGATTAACTTTCAAAAAAGCTTTAACAACCACGTGCGTACG
CTTGTGGCGCGCGAGGAGGTGGCTATAGGACTGATGCATCTGTGGGACTTTGTAAGCGCGCTGGAGCAAA
ACCCAAATAGCAAGCCGCTCATGGCGCAGCTGTTCCTTATAGTGCAGCACAGCAGGGACAACGAGGCATT
CAGGGATGCGCTGCTAAACATAGTAGAGCCCGAGGGCCGCTGGCTGCTCGATTTGATAAACATCCTGCAG
AGCATAGTGGTGCAGGAGCGCAGCTTGAGCCTGGCTGACAAGGTGGCCGCCATCAACTATTCCATGCTTA
GCCTGGGCAAGTTTTACGCCCGCAAGATATACCATACCCCTTACGTTCCCATAGACAAGGAGGTAAAGAT
CGAGGGGTTCTACATGCGCATGGCGCTGAAGGTGCTTACCTTGAGCGACGACCTGGGCGTTTATCGCAAC
GAGCGCATCCACAAGGCCGTGAGCGTGAGCCGGCGGCGCGAGCTCAGCGACCGCGAGCTGATGCACAGCC
TGCAAAGGGCCCTGGCTGGCACGGGCAGCGGCGATAGAGAGGCCGAGTCCTACTTTGACGCGGGCGCTGA
CCTGCGCTGGGCCCCAAGCCGACGCGCCCTGGAGGCAGCTGGGGCCGGACCTGGGCTGGCGGTGGCACCC
GCGCGCGCTGGCAACGTCGGCGGCGTGGAGGAATATGACGAGGACGATGAGTACGAGCCAGAGGACGGCG
AGTACTAAGCGGTGATGTTTCTGATCAGATGATGCAAGACGCAACGGACCCGGCGGTGCGGGCGGCGCTG
CAGAGCCAGCCGTCCGGCCTTAACTCCACGGACGACTGGCGCCAGGTCATGGACCGCATCATGTCGCTGA
CTGCGCGCAATCCTGACGCGTTCCGGCAGCAGCCGCAGGCCAACCGGCTCTCCGCAATTCTGGAAGCGGT
GGTCCCGGCGCGCGCAAACCCCACGCACGAGAAGGTGCTGGCGATCGTAAACGCGCTGGCCGAAAACAGG
GCCATCCGGCCCGACGAGGCCGGCCTGGTCTACGACGCGCTGCTTCAGCGCGTGGCTCGTTACAACAGCG
GCAACGTGCAGACCAACCTGGACCGGCTGGTGGGGGATGTGCGCGAGGCCGTGGCGCAGCGTGAGCGCGC
GCAGCAGCAGGGCAACCTGGGCTCCATGGTTGCACTAAACGCCTTCCTGAGTACACAGCCCGCCAACGTG
CCGCGGGGACAGGAGGACTACACCAACTTTGTGAGCGCACTGCGGCTAATGGTGACTGAGACACCGCAAA
GTGAGGTGTACCAGTCTGGGCCAGACTATTTTTTCCAGACCAGTAGACAAGGCCTGCAGACCGTAAACCT
GAGCCAGGCTTTCAAAAACTTGCAGGGGCTGTGGGGGGTGCGGGCTCCCACAGGCGACCGCGCGACCGTG
TCTAGCTTGCTGACGCCCAACTCGCGCCTGTTGCTGCTGCTAATAGCGCCCTTCACGGACAGTGGCAGCG
TGTCCCGGGACACATACCTAGGTCACTTGCTGACACTGTACCGCGAGGCCATAGGTCAGGCGCATGTGGA
CGAGCATACTTTCCAGGAGATTACAAGTGTCAGCCGCGCGCTGGGGCAGGAGGACACGGGCAGCCTGGAG
GCAACCCTAAACTACCTGCTGACCAACCGGCGGCAGAAGATCCCCTCGTTGCACAGTTTAAACAGCGAGG
AGGAGCGCATTTTGCGCTACGTGCAGCAGAGCGTGAGCCTTAACCTGATGCGCGACGGGGTAACGCCCAG
CGTGGCGCTGGACATGACCGCGCGCAACATGGAACCGGGCATGTATGCCTCAAACCGGCCGTTTATCAAC
CGCCTAATGGACTACTTGCATCGCGCGGCCGCCGTGAACCCCGAGTATTTCACCAATGCCATCTTGAACC
CGCACTGGCTACCGCCCCCTGGTTTCTACACCGGGGGATTCGAGGTGCCCGAGGGTAACGATGGATTCCT
CTGGGACGACATAGACGACAGCGTGTTTTCCCCGCAACCGCAGACCCTGCTAGAGTTGCAACAGCGCGAG
CAGGCAGAGGCGGCGCTGCGAAAGGAAAGCTTCCGCAGGCCAAGCAGCTTGTCCGATCTAGGCGCTGCGG
CCCCGCGGTCAGATGCTAGTAGCCCATTTCCAAGCTTGATAGGGTCTCTTACCAGCACTCGCACCACCCG
CCCGCGCCTGCTGGGCGAGGAGGAGTACCTAAACAACTCGCTGCTGCAGCCGCAGCGCGAAAAAAACCTG
CCTCCGGCATTTCCCAACAACGGGATAGAGAGCCTAGTGGACAAGATGAGTAGATGGAAGACGTACGCGC
AGGAGCACAGGGACGTGCCAGGCCCGCGCCCGCCCACCCGTCGTCAAAGGCACGACCGTCAGCGGGGTCT
GGTGTGGGAGGACGATGACTCGGCAGACGACAGCAGCGTCCTGGATTTGGGAGGGAGTGGCAACCCGTTT
GCGCACCTTCGCCCCAGGCTGGGGAGAATGTTTTAAAAAAAAAAAAAGCATGATGCAAAATAAAAAACTC
ACCAAGGCCATGGCACCGAGCGTTGGTTTTCTTGTATTCCCCTTAGTATGCGGCGCGCGGCGATGTATGA
GGAAGGTCCTCCTCCCTCCTACGAGAGTGTGGTGAGCGCGGCGCCAGTGGCGGCGGCGCTGGGTTCTCCC
TTCGATGCTCCCCTGGACCCGCCGTTTGTGCCTCCGCGGTACCTGCGGCCTACCGGGGGGAGAAACAGCA
TCCGTTACTCTGAGTTGGCACCCCTATTCGACACCACCCGTGTGTACCTGGTGGACAACAAGTCAACGGA
TGTGGCATCCCTGAACTACCAGAACGACCACAGCAACTTTCTGACCACGGTCATTCAAAACAATGACTAC
AGCCCGGGGGAGGCAAGCACACAGACCATCAATCTTGACGACCGGTCGCACTGGGGCGGCGACCTGAAAA
CCATCCTGCATACCAACATGCCAAATGTGAACGAGTTCATGTTTACCAATAAGTTTAAGGCGCGGGTGAT
GGTGTCGCGCTTGCCTACTAAGGACAATCAGGTGGAGCTGAAATACGAGTGGGTGGAGTTCACGCTGCCC
GAGGGCAACTACTCCGAGACCATGACCATAGACCTTATGAACAACGCGATCGTGGAGCACTACTTGAAAG
TGGGCAGACAGAACGGGGTTCTGGAAAGCGACATCGGGGTAAAGTTTGACACCCGCAACTTCAGACTGGG
GTTTGACCCCGTCACTGGTCTTGTCATGCCTGGGGTATATACAAACGAAGCCTTCCATCCAGACATCATT
TTGCTGCCAGGATGCGGGGTGGACTTCACCCACAGCCGCCTGAGCAACTTGTTGGGCATCCGCAAGCGGC
AACCCTTCCAGGAGGGCTTTAGGATCACCTACGATGATCTGGAGGGTGGTAACATTCCCGCACTGTTGGA
TGTGGACGCCTACCAGGCGAGCTTGAAAGATGACACCGAACAGGGCGGGGGTGGCGCAGGCGGCAGCAAC
AGCAGTGGCAGCGGCGCGGAAGAGAACTCCAACGCGGCAGCCGCGGCAATGCAGCCGGTGGAGGACATGA
ACGATCATGCCATTCGCGGCGACACCTTTGCCACACGGGCTGAGGAGAAGCGCGCTGAGGCCGAAGCAGC
GGCCGAAGCTGCCGCCCCCGCTGCGCAACCCGAGGTCGAGAAGCCTCAGAAGAAACCGGTGATCAAACCC
CTGACAGAGGACAGCAAGAAACGCAGTTACAACCTAATAAGCAATGACAGCACCTTCACCCAGTACCGCA
GCTGGTACCTTGCATACAACTACGGCGACCCTCAGACCGGAATCCGCTCATGGACCCTGCTTTGCACTCC
TGACGTAACCTGCGGCTCGGAGCAGGTCTACTGGTCGTTGCCAGACATGATGCAAGACCCCGTGACCTTC
CGCTCCACGCGCCAGATCAGCAACTTTCCGGTGGTGGGCGCCGAGCTGTTGCCCGTGCACTCCAAGAGCT
TCTACAACGACCAGGCCGTCTACTCCCAACTCATCCGCCAGTTTACCTCTCTGACCCACGTGTTCAATCG
CTTTCCCGAGAACCAGATTTTGGCGCGCCCGCCAGCCCCCACCATCACCACCGTCAGTGAAAACGTTCCT
GCTCTCACAGATCACGGGACGCTACCGCTGCGCAACAGCATCGGAGGAGTCCAGCGAGTGACCATTACTG
ACGCCAGACGCCGCACCTGCCCCTACGTTTACAAGGCCCTGGGCATAGTCTCGCCGCGCGTCCTATCGAG
CCGCACTTTTTGAGCAAGCATGTCCATCCTTATATCGCCCAGCAATAACACAGGCTGGGGCCTGCGCTTC
CCAAGCAAGATGTTTGGCGGGGCCAAGAAGCGCTCCGACCAACACCCAGTGCGCGTGCGCGGGCACTACC
GCGCGCCCTGGGGCGCGCACAAACGCGGCCGCACTGGGCGCACCACCGTCGATGACGCCATCGACGCGGT
GGTGGAGGAGGCGCGCAACTACACGCCCACGCCGCCACCAGTGTCCACAGTGGACGCGGCCATTCAGACC
GTGGTGCGCGGAGCCCGGCGCTATGCTAAAATGAAGAGACGGCGGAGGCGCGTAGCACGTCGCCACCGCC
GCCGACCCGGCACTGCCGCCCAACGCGCGGCGGCGGCCCTGCTTAACCGCGCACGTCGCACCGGCCGACG
GGCGGCCATGCGGGCCGCTCGAAGGCTGGCCGCGGGTATTGTCACTGTGCCCCCCAGGTCCAGGCGACGA
GCGGCCGCCGCAGCAGCCGCGGCCATTAGTGCTATGACTCAGGGTCGCAGGGGCAACGTGTATTGGGTGC
GCGACTCGGTTAGCGGCCTGCGCGTGCCCGTGCGCACCCGCCCCCCGCGCAACTAGATTGCAAGAAAAAA
CTACTTAGACTCGTACTGTTGTATGTATCCAGCGGCGGCGGCGCGCAACGAAGCTATGTCCAAGCGCAAA
ATCAAAGAAGAGATGCTCCAGGTCATCGCGCCGGAGATCTATGGCCCCCCGAAGAAGGAAGAGCAGGATT
ACAAGCCCCGAAAGCTAAAGCGGGTCAAAAAGAAAAAGAAAGATGATGATGATGAACTTGACGACGAGGT
GGAACTGCTGCACGCTACCGCGCCCAGGCGACGGGTACAGTGGAAAGGTCGACGCGTAAAACGTGTTTTG
CGACCCGGCACCACCGTAGTCTTTACGCCCGGTGAGCGCTCCACCCGCACCTACAAGCGCGTGTATGATG
AGGTGTACGGCGACGAGGACCTGCTTGAGCAGGCCAACGAGCGCCTCGGGGAGTTTGCCTACGGAAAGCG
GCATAAGGACATGCTGGCGTTGCCGCTGGACGAGGGCAACCCAACACCTAGCCTAAAGCCCGTAACACTG
CAGCAGGTGCTGCCCGCGCTTGCACCGTCCGAAGAAAAGCGCGGCCTAAAGCGCGAGTCTGGTGACTTGG
CACCCACCGTGCAGCTGATGGTACCCAAGCGCCAGCGACTGGAAGATGTCTTGGAAAAAATGACCGTGGA
ACCTGGGCTGGAGCCCGAGGTCCGCGTGCGGCCAATCAAGCAGGTGGCGCCGGGACTGGGCGTGCAGACC
GTGGACGTTCAGATACCCACTACCAGTAGCACCAGTATTGCCACCGCCACAGAGGGCATGGAGACACAAA
CGTCCCCGGTTGCCTCAGCGGTGGCGGATGCCGCGGTGCAGGCGGTCGCTGCGGCCGCGTCCAAGACCTC
TACGGAGGTGCAAACGGACCCGTGGATGTTTCGCGTTTCAGCCCCCCGGCGCCCGCGCCGTTCGAGGAAG
TACGGCGCCGCCAGCGCGCTACTGCCCGAATATGCCCTACATCCTTCCATTGCGCCTACCCCCGGCTATC
GTGGCTACACCTACCGCCCCAGAAGACGAGCAACTACCCGACGCCGAACCACCACTGGAACCCGCCGCCG
CCGTCGCCGTCGCCAGCCCGTGCTGGCCCCGATTTCCGTGCGCAGGGTGGCTCGCGAAGGAGGCAGGACC
CTGGTGCTGCCAACAGCGCGCTACCACCCCAGCATCGTTTAAAAGCCGGTCTTTGTGGTTCTTGCAGATA
TGGCCCTCACCTGCCGCCTCCGTTTCCCGGTGCCGGGATTCCGAGGAAGAATGCACCGTAGGAGGGGCAT
GGCCGGCCACGGCCTGACGGGCGGCATGCGTCGTGCGCACCACCGGCGGCGGCGCGCGTCGCACCGTCGC
ATGCGCGGCGGTATCCTGCCCCTCCTTATTCCACTGATCGCCGCGGCGATTGGCGCCGTGCCCGGAATTG
CATCCGTGGCCTTGCAGGCGCAGAGACACTGATTAAAAACAAGTTGCATGTGGAAAAATCAAAATAAAAA
GTCTGGACTCTCACGCTCGCTTGGTCCTGTAACTATTTTGTAGAATGGAAGACATCAACTTTGCGTCTCT
GGCCCCGCGACACGGCTCGCGCCCGTTCATGGGAAACTGGCAAGATATCGGCACCAGCAATATGAGCGGT
GGCGCCTTCAGCTGGGGCTCGCTGTGGAGCGGCATTAAAAATTTCGGTTCCACCGTTAAGAACTATGGCA
GCAAGGCCTGGAACAGCAGCACAGGCCAGATGCTGAGGGATAAGTTGAAAGAGCAAAATTTCCAACAAAA
GGTGGTAGATGGCCTGGCCTCTGGCATTAGCGGGGTGGTGGACCTGGCCAACCAGGCAGTGCAAAATAAG
ATTAACAGTAAGCTTGATCCCCGCCCTCCCGTAGAGGAGCCTCCACCGGCCGTGGAGACAGTGTCTCCAG
AGGGGCGTGGCGAAAAGCGTCCGCGCCCCGACAGGGAAGAAACTCTGGTGACGCAAATAGACGAGCCTCC
CTCGTACGAGGAGGCACTAAAGCAAGGCCTGCCCACCACCCGTCCCATCGCGCCCATGGCTACCGGAGTG
CTGGGCCAGCACACACCCGTAACGCTGGACCTGCCTCCCCCCGCCGACACCCAGCAGAAACCTGTGCTGC
CAGGCCCGACCGCCGTTGTTGTAACCCGTCCTAGCCGCGCGTCCCTGCGCCGCGCCGCCAGCGGTCCGCG
ATCGTTGCGGCCCGTAGCCAGTGGCAACTGGCAAAGCACACTGAACAGCATCGTGGGTCTGGGGGTGCAA
TCCCTGAAGCGCCGACGATGCTTCTGATAGCTAACGTGTCGTATGTGTGTCATGTATGCGTCCATGTCGC
CGCCAGAGGAGCTGCTGAGCCGCCGCGCGCCCGCTTTCCAAGATGGCTACCCCTTCGATGATGCCGCAGT
GGTCTTACATGCACATCTCGGGCCAGGACGCCTCGGAGTACCTGAGCCCCGGGCTGGTGCAGTTTGCCCG
CGCCACCGAGACGTACTTCAGCCTGAATAACAAGTTTAGAAACCCCACGGTGGCGCCTACGCACGACGTG
ACCACAGACCGGTCCCAGCGTTTGACGCTGCGGTTCATCCCTGTGGACCGTGAGGATACTGCGTACTCGT
ACAAGGCGCGGTTCACCCTAGCTGTGGGTGATAACCGTGTGCTGGACATGGCTTCCACGTACTTTGACAT
CCGCGGCGTGCTGGACAGGGGCCCTACTTTTAAGCCCTACTCTGGCACTGCCTACAACGCCCTGGCTCCC
AAGGGTGCCCCAAATCCTTGCGAATGGGATGAAGCTGCTACTGCTCTTGAAATAAACCTAGAAGAAGAGG
ACGATGACAACGAAGACGAAGTAGACGAGCAAGCTGAGCAGCAAAAAACTCACGTATTTGGGCAGGCGCC
TTATTCTGGTATAAATATTACAAAGGAGGGTATTCAAATAGGTGTCGAAGGTCAAACACCTAAATATGCC
GATAAAACATTTCAACCTGAACCTCAAATAGGAGAATCTCAGTGGTACGAAACAGAAATTAATCATGCAG
CTGGGAGAGTCCTAAAAAAGACTACCCCAATGAAACCATGTTACGGTTCATATGCAAAACCCACAAATGA
AAATGGAGGGCAAGGCATTCTTGTAAAGCAACAAAATGGAAAGCTAGAAAGTCAAGTGGAAATGCAATTT
TTCTCAACTACTGAGGCAGCCGCAGGCAATGGTGATAACTTGACTCCTAAAGTGGTATTGTACAGTGAAG
ATGTAGATATAGAAACCCCAGACACTCATATTTCTTACATGCCCACTATTAAGGAAGGTAACTCACGAGA
ACTAATGGGCCAACAATCTATGCCCAACAGGCCTAATTACATTGCTTTTAGGGACAATTTTATTGGTCTA
ATGTATTACAACAGCACGGGTAATATGGGTGTTCTGGCGGGCCAAGCATCGCAGTTGAATGCTGTTGTAG
ATTTGCAAGACAGAAACACAGAGCTTTCATACCAGCTTTTGCTTGATTCCATTGGTGATAGAACCAGGTA
CTTTTCTATGTGGAATCAGGCTGTTGACAGCTATGATCCAGATGTTAGAATTATTGAAAATCATGGAACT
GAAGATGAACTTCCAAATTACTGCTTTCCACTGGGAGGTGTGATTAATACAGAGACTCTTACCAAGGTAA
AACCTAAAACAGGTCAGGAAAATGGATGGGAAAAAGATGCTACAGAATTTTCAGATAAAAATGAAATAAG
AGTTGGAAATAATTTTGCCATGGAAATCAATCTAAATGCCAACCTGTGGAGAAATTTCCTGTACTCCAAC
ATAGCGCTGTATTTGCCCGACAAGCTAAAGTACAGTCCTTCCAACGTAAAAATTTCTGATAACCCAAACA
CCTACGACTACATGAACAAGCGAGTGGTGGCTCCCGGGCTAGTGGACTGCTACATTAACCTTGGAGCACG
CTGGTCCCTTGACTATATGGACAACGTCAACCCATTTAACCACCACCGCAATGCTGGCCTGCGCTACCGC
TCAATGTTGCTGGGCAATGGTCGCTATGTGCCCTTCCACATCCAGGTGCCTCAGAAGTTCTTTGCCATTA
AAAACCTCCTTCTCCTGCCGGGCTCATACACCTACGAGTGGAACTTCAGGAAGGATGTTAACATGGTTCT
GCAGAGCTCCCTAGGAAATGACCTAAGGGTTGACGGAGCCAGCATTAAGTTTGATAGCATTTGCCTTTAC
GCCACCTTCTTCCCCATGGCCCACAACACCGCCTCCACGCTTGAGGCCATGCTTAGAAACGACACCAACG
ACCAGTCCTTTAACGACTATCTC
[453 nt withheld, positions 20254-20706]
CAGCCCATGAGCCGTCAGGTGGTGGATGATACTAAATACAAGGACTACCAACAGGTGGGCATCCTACACC
AACACAACAACTCTGGATTTGTTGGCTACCTTGCCCCCACCATGCGCGAAGGACAGGCCTACCCTGCTAA
CTTCCCCTATCCGCTTATAGGCAAGACCGCAGTTGACAGCATTACCCAGAAAAAGTTTCTTTGCGATCGC
ACCCTTTGGCGCATCCCATTCTCCAGTAACTTTATGTCCATGGGCGCACTCACAGACCTGGGCCAAAACC
TTCTCTACGCCAACTCCGCCCACGCGCTAGACATGACTTTTGAGGTGGATCCCATGGACGAGCCCACCCT
TCTTTATGTTTTGTTTGAAGTCTTTGACGTGGTCCGTGTGCACCAGCCGCACCGCGGCGTCATCGAAACC
GTGTACCTGCGCACGCCCTTCTCGGCCGGCAACGCCACAACATAAAGAAGCAAGCAACATCAACAACAGC
TGCCGCCATGGGCTCCAGTGAGCAGGAACTGAAAGCCATTGTCAAAGATCTTGGTTGTGGGCCATATTTT
TTGGGCACCTATGACAAGCGCTTTCCAGGCTTTGTTTCTCCACACAAGCTCGCCTGCGCCATAGTCAATA
CGGCCGGTCGCGAGACTGGGGGCGTACACTGGATGGCCTTTGCCTGGAACCCGCACTCAAAAACATGCTA
CCTCTTTGAGCCCTTTGGCTTTTCTGACCAGCGACTCAAGCAGGTTTACCAGTTTGAGTACGAGTCACTC
CTGCGCCGTAGCGCCATTGCTTCTTCCCCCGACCGCTGTATAACGCTGGAAAAGTCCACCCAAAGCGTAC
AGGGGCCCAACTCGGCCGCCTGTGGACTATTCTGCTGCATGTTTCTCCACGCCTTTGCCAACTGGCCCCA
AACTCCCATGGATCACAACCCCACCATGAACCTTATTACCGGGGTACCCAACTCCATGCTCAACAGTCCC
CAGGTACAGCCCACCCTGCGTCGCAACCAGGAACAGCTCTACAGCTTCCTGGAGCGCCACTCGCCCTACT
TCCGCAGCCACAGTGCGCAGATTAGGAGCGCCACTTCTTTTTGTCACTTGAAAAACATGTAAAAATAATG
TACTAGAGACACTTTCAATAAAGGCAAATGCTTTTATTTGTACACTCTCGGGTGATTATTTACCCCCACC
CTTGCCGTCTGCGCCGTTTAAAAATCAAAGGGGTTCTGCCGCGCATCGCTATGCGCCACTGGCAGGGACA
CGTTGCGATACTGGTGTTTAGTGCTCCACTTAAACTCAGGCACAACCATCCGCGGCAGCTCGGTGAAGTT
TTCACTCCACAGGCTGCGCACCATCACCAACGCGTTTAGCAGGTCGGGCGCCGATATCTTGAAGTCGCAG
TTGGGGCCTCCGCCCTGCGCGCGCGAGTTGCGATACACAGGGTTGCAGCACTGGAACACTATCAGCGCCG
GGTGGTGCACGCTGGCCAGCACGCTCTTGTCGGAGATCAGATCCGCGTCCAGGTCCTCCGCGTTGCTCAG
GGCGAACGGAGTCAACTTTGGTAGCTGCCTTCCCAAAAAGGGCGCGTGCCCAGGCTTTGAGTTGCACTCG
CACCGTAGTGGCATCAAAAGGTGACCGTGCCCGGTCTGGGCGTTAGGATACAGCGCCTGCATAAAAGCCT
TGATCTGCTTAAAAGCCACCTGAGCCTTTGCGCCTTCAGAGAAGAACATGCCGCAAGACTTGCCGGAAAA
CTGATTGGCCGGACAGGCCGCGTCGTGCACGCAGCACCTTGCGTCGGTGTTGGAGATCTGCACCACATTT
CGGCCCCACCGGTTCTTCACGATCTTGGCCTTGCTAGACTGCTCCTTCAGCGCGCGCTGCCCGTTTTCGC
TCGTCACATCCATTTCAATCACGTGCTCCTTATTTATCATAATGCTTCCGTGTAGACACTTAAGCTCGCC
TTCGATCTCAGCGCAGCGGTGCAGCCACAACGCGCAGCCCGTGGGCTCGTGATGCTTGTAGGTCACCTCT
GCAAACGACTGCAGGTACGCCTGCAGGAATCGCCCCATCATCGTCACAAAGGTCTTGTTGCTGGTGAAGG
TCAGCTGCAACCCGCGGTGCTCCTCGTTCAGCCAGGTCTTGCATACGGCCGCCAGAGCTTCCACTTGGTC
AGGCAGTAGTTTGAAGTTCGCCTTTAGATCGTTATCCACGTGGTACTTGTCCATCAGCGCGCGCGCAGCC
TCCATGCCCTTCTCCCACGCAGACACGATCGGCACACTCAGCGGGTTCATCACCGTAATTTCACTTTCCG
CTTCGCTGGGCTCTTCCTCTTCCTCTTGCGTCCGCATACCACGCGCCACTGGGTCGTCTTCATTCAGCCG
CCGCACTGTGCGCTTACCTCCTTTGCCATGCTTGATTAGCACCGGTGGGTTGCTGAAACCCACCATTTGT
AGCGCCACATCTTCTCTTTCTTCCTCGCTGTCCACGATTACCTCTGGTGATGGCGGGCGCTCGGGCTTGG
GAGAAGGGCGCTTCTTTTTCTTCTTGGGCGCAATGGCCAAATCCGCCGCCGAGGTCGATGGCCGCGGGCT
GGGTGTGCGCGGCACCAGCGCGTCTTGTGATGAGTCTTCCTCGTCCTCGGACTCGATACGCCGCCTCATC
CGCTTTTTTGGGGGCGCCCGGGGAGGCGGCGGCGACGGGGACGGGGACGACACGTCCTCCATGGTTGGGG
GACGTCGCGCCGCACCGCGTCCGCGCTCGGGGGTGGTTTCGCGCTGCTCCTCTTCCCGACTGGCCATTTC
CTTCTCCTATAGGCAGAAAAAGATCATGGAGTCAGTCGAGAAGAAGGACAGCCTAACCGCCCCCTCTGAG
TTCGCCACCACCGCCTCCACCGATGCCGCCAACGCGCCTACCACCTTCCCCGTCGAGGCACCCCCGCTTG
AGGAGGAGGAAGTGATTATCGAGCAGGACCCAGGTTTTGTAAGCGAAGACGACGAGGACCGCTCAGTACC
AACAGAGGATAAAAAGCAAGACCAGGACAACGCAGAGGCAAACGAGGAACAAGTCGGGCGGGGGGACGAA
AGGCATGGCGACTACCTAGATGTGGGAGACGACGTGCTGTTGAAGCATCTGCAGCGCCAGTGCGCCATTA
TCTGCGACGCGTTGCAAGAGCGCAGCGATGTGCCCCTCGCCATAGCGGATGTCAGCCTTGCCTACGAACG
CCACCTATTCTCACCGCGCGTACCCCCCAAACGCCAAGAAAACGGCACATGCGAGCCCAACCCGCGCCTC
AACTTCTACCCCGTATTTGCCGTGCCAGAGGTGCTTGCCACCTATCACATCTTTTTCCAAAACTGCAAGA
TACCCCTATCCTGCCGTGCCAACCGCAGCCGAGCGGACAAGCAGCTGGCCTTGCGGCAGGGCGCTGTCAT
ACCTGATATCGCCTCGCTCAACGAAGTGCCAAAAATCTTTGAGGGTCTTGGACGCGACGAGAAGCGCGCG
GCAAACGCTCTGCAACAGGAAAACAGCGAAAATGAAAGTCACTCTGGAGTGTTGGTGGAACTCGAGGGTG
ACAACGCGCGCCTAGCCGTACTAAAACGCAGCATCGAGGTCACCCACTTTGCCTACCCGGCACTTAACCT
ACCCCCCAAGGTCATGAGCACAGTCATGAGTGAGCTGATCGTGCGCCGTGCGCAGCCCCTGGAGAGGGAT
GCAAATTTGCAAGAACAAACAGAGGAGGGCCTACCCGCAGTTGGCGACGAGCAGCTAGCGCGCTGGCTTC
AAACGCGCGAGCCTGCCGACTTGGAGGAGCGACGCAAACTAATGATGGCCGCAGTGCTCGTTACCGTGGA
GCTTGAGTGCATGCAGCGGTTCTTTGCTGACCCGGAGATGCAGCGCAAGCTAGAGGAAACATTGCACTAC
ACCTTTCGACAGGGCTACGTACGCCAGGCCTGCAAGATCTCCAACGTGGAGCTCTGCAACCTGGTCTCCT
ACCTTGGAATTTTGCACGAAAACCGCCTTGGGCAAAACGTGCTTCATTCCACGCTCAAGGGCGAGGCGCG
CCGCGACTACGTCCGCGACTGCGTTTACTTATTTCTATGCTACACCTGGCAGACGGCCATGGGCGTTTGG
CAGCAGTGCTTGGAGGAGTGCAACCTCAAGGAGCTGCAGAAACTGCTAAAGCAAAACTTGAAGGACCTAT
GGACGGCCTTCAACGAGCGCTCCGTGGCCGCGCACCTGGCGGACATCATTTTCCCCGAACGCCTGCTTAA
AACCCTGCAACAGGGTCTGCCAGACTTCACCAGTCAAAGCATGTTGCAGAACTTTAGGAACTTTATCCTA
GAGCGCTCAGGAATCTTGCCCGCCACCTGCTGTGCACTTCCTAGCGACTTTGTGCCCATTAAGTACCGCG
AATGCCCTCCGCCGCTTTGGGGCCACTGCTACCTTCTGCAGCTAGCCAACTACCTTGCCTACCACTCTGA
CATAATGGAAGACGTGAGCGGTGACGGTCTACTGGAGTGTCACTGTCGCTGCAACCTATGCACCCCGCAC
CGCTCCCTGGTTTGCAATTCGCAGCTGCTTAACGAAAGTCAAATTATCGGTACCTTTGAGCTGCAGGGTC
CCTCGCCTGACGAAAAGTCCGCGGCTCCGGGGTTGAAACTCACTCCGGGGCTGTGGACGTCGGCTTACCT
TCGCAAATTTGTACCTGAGGACTACCACGCCCACGAGATTAGGTTCTACGAAGACCAATCCCGCCCGCCT
AATGCGGAGCTTACCGCCTGCGTCATTACCCAGGGCCACATTCTTGGCCAATTGCAAGCCATCAACAAAG
CCCGCCAAGAGTTTCTGCTACGAAAGGGACGGGGGGTTTACTTGGACCCCCAGTCCGGCGAGGAGCTCAA
CCCAATCCCCCCGCCGCCGCAGCCCTATCAGCAGCAGCCGCGGGCCCTTGCTTCCCAGGATGGCACCCAA
AAAGAAGCTGCAGCTGCCGCCGCCACCCACGGACGAGGAGGAATACTGGGACAGTCAGGCAGAGGAGGTT
TTGGACGAGGAGGAGGAGGACATGATGGAAGACTGGGAGAGCCTAGACGAGGAAGCTTCCGAGGTCGAAG
AGGTGTCAGACGAAACACCGTCACCCTCGGTCGCATTCCCCTCGCCGGCGCCCCAGAAATCGGCAACCGG
TTCCAGCATGGCTACAACCTCCGCTCCTCAGGCGCCGCCGGCACTGCCCGTTCGCCGACCCAACCGTAGA
TGGGACACCACTGGAACCAGGGCCGGTAAGTCCAAGCAGCCGCCGCCGTTAGCCCAAGAGCAACAACAGC
GCCAAGGCTACCGCTCATGGCGCGGGCACAAGAACGCCATAGTTGCTTGCTTGCAAGACTGTGGGGGCAA
CATCTCCTTCGCCCGCCGCTTTCTTCTCTACCATCACGGCGTGGCCTTCCCCCGTAACATCCTGCATTAC
TACCGTCATCTCTACAGCCCATACTGCACCGGCGGCAGCGGCAGCAACAGCAGCGGCCACACAGAAGCAA
AGGCGACCGGATAGCAAGACTCTGACAAAGCCCAAGAAATCCACAGCGGCGGCAGCAGCAGGAGGAGGAG
CGCTGCGTCTGGCGCCCAACGAACCCGTATCGACCCGCGAGCTTAGAAACAGGATTTTTCCCACTCTGTA
TGCTATATTTCAACAGAGCAGGGGCCAAGAACAAGAGCTGAAAATAAAAAACAGGTCTCTGCGATCCCTC
ACCCGCAGCTGCCTGTATCACAAAAGCGAAGATCAGCTTCGGCGCACGCTGGAAGACGCGGAGGCTCTCT
TCAGTAAATACTGCGCGCTGACTCTTAAGGACTAGTTTCGCGCCCTTTCTCAAATTTAAGCGCGAAAACT
ACGTCATCTCCAGCGGCCACACCCGGCGCCAGCACCTGTTGTCAGCGCCATTATGAGCAAGGAAATTCCC
ACGCCCTACATGTGGAGTTACCAGCCACAAATGGGACTTGCGGCTGGAGCTGCCCAAGACTACTCAACCC
GAATAAACTACATGAGCGCGGGACCCCACATGATATCCCGGGTCAACGGAATACGCGCCCACCGAAACCG
AATTCTCCTGGAACAGGCGGCTATTACCACCACACCTCGTAATAACCTTAATCCCCGTAGTTGGCCCGCT
GCCCTGGTGTACCAGGAAAGTCCCGCTCCCACCACTGTGGTACTTCCCAGAGACGCCCAGGCCGAAGTTC
AGATGACTAACTCAGGGGCGCAGCTTGCGGGCGGCTTTCGTCACAGGGTGCGGTCGCCCGGGCAGGGTAT
AACTCACCTGACAATCAGAGGGCGAGGTATTCAGCTCAACGACGAGTCGGTGAGCTCCTCGCTTGGTCTC
CGTCCGGACGGGACATTTCAGATCGGCGGCGCCGGCCGCTCTTCATTCACGCCTCGTCAGGCAATCCTAA
CTCTGCAGACCTCGTCCTCTGAGCCGCGCTCTGGAGGCATTGGAACTCTGCAATTTATTGAGGAGTTTGT
GCCATCGGTCTACTTTAACCCCTTCTCGGGACCTCCCGGCCACTATCCGGATCAATTTATTCCTAACTTT
GACGCGGTAAAGGACTCGGCGGACGGCTACGACTGAATGTTAAGTGGAGAGGCAGAGCAACTGCGCCTGA
AACACCTGGTCCACTGTCGCCGCCACAAGTGCTTTGCCCGCGACTCCGGTGAGTTTTGCTACTTTGAATT
GCCCGAGGATCATATCGAGGGCCCGGCGCACGGCGTCCGGCTTACCGCCCAGGGAGAGCTTGCCCGTAGC
CTGATTCGGGAGTTTACCCAGCGCCCCCTGCTAGTTGAGCGGGACAGGGGACCCTGTGTTCTCACTGTGA
TTTGCAACTGTCCTAACCCTGGATTACATCAAGATCTTTGTTGCCATCTCTGTGCTGAGTATAATAAATA
CAGAAATTAAAATATACTGGGGCTCCTATCGCCATCCTGTAAACGCCACCGTCTTCACCCGCCCAAGCAA
ACCAAGGCGAACCTTACCTGGTACTTTTAACATCTCTCCCTCTGTGATTTACAACAGTTTCAACCCAGAC
GGAGTGAGTCTACGAGAGAACCTCTCCGAGCTCAGCTACTCCATCAGAAAAAACACCACCCTCCTTACCT
GCCGGGAACGTACGAGTGCGTCACCGGCCGCTGCACCACACCTACCGCCTGACCGTAAACCAGACTTTTT
CCGGACAGACCTCAATAACTCTGTTTACCAGAACAGGAGGTGAGCTTAGAAAACCCTTAGGGTATTAGGC
CAAAGGCGCAGCTACTGTGGGGTTTATGAACAATTCAAGCAACTCTACGGGCTATTCTAATTCAGGTTTC
TCTAGAAATGGACGGAATTATTACAGAGCAGCGCCTGCTAGAAAGACGCAGGGCAGCGGCCGAGCAACAG
CGCATGAATCAAGAGCTCCAAGACATGGTTAACTTGCACCAGTGCAAAAGGGGTATCTTTTGTCTGGTAA
AGCAGGCCAAAGTCACCTACGACAGTAATACCACCGGACACCGCCTTAGCTACAAGTTGCCAACCAAGCG
TCAGAAATTGGTGGTCATGGTGGGAGAAAAGCCCATTACCATAACTCAGCACTCGGTAGAAACCGAAGGC
TGCATTCACTCACCTTGTCAAGGACCTGAGGATCTCTGCACCCTTATTAAGACCCTGTGCGGTCTCAAAG
ATCTTATTCCCTTTAACTAATAAAAAAAAATAATAAAGCATCACTTACTTAAAATCAGTTAGCAAATTTC
TGTCCAGTTTATTCAGCAGCACCTCCTTGCCCTCCTCCCAGCTCTGGTATTGCAGCTTCCTCCTGGCTGC
AAACTTTCTCCACAATCTAAATGGAATGTCAGTTTCCTCCTGTTCCTGTCCATCCGCACCCACTATCTTC
ATGTTGTTGCAGATGAAGCGCGCAAGACCGTCTGAAGATACCTTCAACCCCGTGTATCCATATGACACGG
AAACCGGTCCTCCAACTGTGCCTTTTCTTACTCCTCCCTTTGTATCCCCCAATGGGTTTCAAGAGAGTCC
CCCTGGGGTACTCTCTTTGCGCCTATCCGAACCTCTAGTTACCTCCAATGGCATGCTTGCGCTCAAAATG
GGCAACGGCCTCTCTCTGGACGAGGCCGGCAACCTTACCTCCCAAAATGTAACCACTGTGAGCCCACCTC
TCAAAAAAACCAAGTCAAACATAAACCTGGAAATATCTGCACCCCTCACAGTTACCTCAGAAGCCCTAAC
TGTGGCTGCCGCCGCACCTCTAATGGTCGCGGGCAACACACTCACCATGCAATCACAGGCCCCGCTAACC
GTGCACGACTCCAAACTTAGCATTGCCACCCAAGGACCCCTCACAGTGTCAGAAGGAAAGCTAGCCCTGC
AAACATCAGGCCCCCTCACCACCACCGATAGCAGTACCCTTACTATCACTGCCTCACCCCCTCTAACTAC
TGCCACTGGTAGCTTGGGCATTGACTTGAAAGAGCCCATTTATACACAAAATGGAAAACTAGGACTAAAG
TACGGGGCTCCTTTGCATGTAACAGACGACCTAAACACTTTGACCGTAGCAACTGGTCCAGGTGTGACTA
TTAATAATACTTCCTTGCAAACTAAAGTTACTGGAGCCTTGGGTTTTGATTCACAAGGCAATATGCAACT
TAATGTAGCAGGAGGACTAAGGATTGATTCTCAAAACAGACGCCTTATACTTGATGTTAGTTATCCGTTT
GATGCTCAAAACCAACTAAATCTAAGACTAGGACAGGGCCCTCTTTTTATAAACTCAGCCCACAACTTGG
ATATTAACTACAACAAAGGCCTTTACTTGTTTACAGCTTCAAACAATTCCAAAAAGCTTGAGGTTAACCT
AAGCACTGCCAAGGGGTTGATGTTTGACGCTACAGCCATAGCCATTAATGCAGGAGATGGGCTTGAATTT
GGTTCACCTAATGCACCAAACACAAATCCCCTCAAAACAAAAATTGGCCATGGCCTAGAATTTGATTCAA
ACAAGGCTATGGTTCCTAAACTAGGAACTGGCCTTAGTTTTGACAGCACAGGTGCCATTACAGTAGGAAA
CAAAAATAATGATAAGCTAACTTTGTGGACCACACCAGCTCCATCTCCTAACTGTAGACTAAATGCAGAG
AAAGATGCTAAACTCACTTTGGTCTTAACAAAATGTGGCAGTCAAATACTTGCTACAGTTTCAGTTTTGG
CTGTTAAAGGCAGTTTGGCTCCAATATCTGGAACAGTTCAAAGTGCTCATCTTATTATAAGATTTGACGA
AAATGGAGTGCTACTAAACAATTCCTTCCTGGACCCAGAATATTGGAACTTTAGAAATGGAGATCTTACT
GAAGGCACAGCCTATACAAACGCTGTTGGATTTATGCCTAACCTATCAGCTTATCCAAAATCTCACGGTA
AAACTGCCAAAAGTAACATTGTCAGTCAAGTTTACTTAAACGGAGACAAAACTAAACCTGTAACACTAAC
CATTACACTAAACGGTACACAGGAAACAGGAGACACAACTCCAAGTGCATACTCTATGTCATTTTCATGG
GACTGGTCTGGCCACAACTACATTAATGAAATATTTGCCACATCCTCTTACACTTTTTCATACATTGCCC
AAGAATAAAGAATCGTTTGTGTTATGTTTCAACGTGTTTATTTTTCAATTGCAGAAAATTTCGAATCATT
TTTCATTCAGTAGTATAGCCCCACCACCACATAGCTTATACAGATCACCGTACCTTAATCAAACTCACAG
AACCCTAGTATTCAACCTGCCACCTCCCTCCCAACACACAGAGTACACAGTCCTTTCTCCCCGGCTGGCC
TTAAAAAGCATCATATCATGGGTAACAGACATATTCTTAGGTGTTATATTCCACACGGTTTCCTGTCGAG
CCAAACGCTCATCAGTGATATTAATAAACTCCCCGGGCAGCTCACTTAAGTTCATGTCGCTGTCCAGCTG
CTGAGCCACAGGCTGCTGTCCAACTTGCGGTTGCTTAACGGGCGGCGAAGGAGAAGTCCACGCCTACATG
GGGGTAGAGTCATAATCGTGCATCAGGATAGGGCGGTGGTGCTGCAGCAGCGCGCGAATAAACTGCTGCC
GCCGCCGCTCCGTCCTGCAGGAATACAACATGGCAGTGGTCTCCTCAGCGATGATTCGCACCGCCCGCAG
CATAAGGCGCCTTGTCCTCCGGGCACAGCAGCGCACCCTGATCTCACTTAAATCAGCACAGTAACTGCAG
CACAGCACCACAATATTGTTCAAAATCCCACAGTGCAAGGCGCTGTATCCAAAGCTCATGGCGGGGACCA
CAGAACCCACGTGGCCATCATACCACAAGCGCAGGTAGATTAAGTGGCGACCCCTCATAAACACGCTGGA
CATAAACATTACCTCTTTTGGCATGTTGTAATTCACCACCTCCCGGTACCATATAAACCTCTGATTAAAC
ATGGCGCCATCCACCACCATCCTAAACCAGCTGGCCAAAACCTGCCCGCCGGCTATACACTGCAGGGAAC
CGGGACTGGAACAATGACAGTGGAGAGCCCAGGACTCGTAACCATGGATCATCATGCTCGTCATGATATC
AATGTTGGCACAACACAGGCACACGTGCATACACTTCCTCAGGATTACAAGCTCCTCCCGCGTTAGAACC
ATATCCCAGGGAACAACCCATTCCTGAATCAGCGTAAATCCCACACTGCAGGGAAGACCTCGCACGTAAC
TCACGTTGTGCATTGTCAAAGTGTTACATTCGGGCAGCAGCGGATGATCCTCCAGTATGGTAGCGCGGGT
TTCTGTCTCAAAAGGAGGTAGACGATCCCTACTGTACGGAGTGCGCCGAGACAACCGAGATCGTGTTGGT
CGTAGTGTCATGCCAAATGGAACGCCGGACGTAGTCATATTTCCTGAAGCAAAACCAGGTGCGGGCGTGA
CAAACAGATCTGCGTCTCCGGTCTCGCCGCTTAGATCGCTCTGTGTAGTAGTTGTAGTATATCCACTCTC
TCAAAGCATCCAGGCGCCCCCTGGCTTCGGGTTCTATGTAAACTCCTTCATGCGCCGCTGCCCTGATAAC
ATCCACCACCGCAGAATAAGCCACACCCAGCCAACCTACACATTCGTTCTGCGAGTCACACACGGGAGGA
GCGGGAAGAGCTGGAAGAACCATGTTTTTTTTTTTATTCCAAAAGATTATCCAAAACCTCAAAATGAAGA
TCTATTAAGTGAACGCGCTCCCCTCCGGTGGCGTGGTCAAACTCTACAGCCAAAGAACAGATAATGGCAT
TTGTAAGATGTTGCACAATGGCTTCCAAAAGGCAAACGGCCCTCACGTCCAAGTGGACGTAAAGGCTAAA
CCCTTCAGGGTGAATCTCCTCTATAAACATTCCAGCACCTTCAACCATGCCCAAATAATTCTCATCTCGC
CACCTTCTCAATATATCTCTAAGCAAATCCCGAATATTAAGTCCGGCCATTGTAAAAATCTGCTCCAGAG
CGCCCTCCACCTTCAGCCTCAAGCAGCGAATCATGATTGCAAAAATTCAGGTTCCTCACAGACCTGTATA
AGATTCAAAAGCGGAACATTAACAAAAATACCGCGATCCCGTAGGTCCCTTCGCAGGGCCAGCTGAACAT
AATCGTGCAGGTCTGCACGGACCAGCGCGGCCACTTCCCCGCCAGGAACCATGACAAAAGAACCCACACT
GATTATGACACGCATACTCGGAGCTATGCTAACCAGCGTAGCCCCGATGTAAGCTTGTTGCATGGGCGGC
GATATAAAATGCAAGGTGCTGCTCAAAAAATCAGGCAAAGCCTCGCGCAAAAAAGAAAGCACATCGTAGT
CATGCTCATGCAGATAAAGGCAGGTAAGCTCCGGAACCACCACAGAAAAAGACACCATTTTTCTCTCAAA
CATGTCTGCGGGTTTCTGCATAAACACAAAATAAAATAACAAAAAAACATTTAAACATTAGAAGCCTGTC
TTACAACAGGAAAAACAACCCTTATAAGCATAAGACGGACTACGGCCATGCCGGCGTGACCGTAAAAAAA
CTGGTCACCGTGATTAAAAAGCACCACCGACAGCTCCTCGGTCATGTCCGGAGTCATAATGTAAGACTCG
GTAAACACATCAGGTTGATTCACATCGGTCAGTGCTAAAAAGCGACCGAAATAGCCCGGGGGAATACATA
CCCGCAGGCGTAGAGACAACATTACAGCCCCCATAGGAGGTATAACAAAATTAATAGGAGAGAAAAACAC
ATAAACACCTGAAAAACCCTCCTGCCTAGGCAAAATAGCACCCTCCCGCTCCAGAACAACATACAGCGCT
TCCACAGCGGCAGCCATAACAGTCAGCCTTACCAGTAAAAAAGAAAACCTATTAAAAAAACACCACTCGA
CACGGCACCAGCTCAATCAGTCACAGTGTAAAAAAGGGCCAAGTGCAGAGCGAGTATATATAGGACTAAA
AAATGACGTAACGGTTAAAGTCCACAAAAAACACCCAGAAAACCGCACGCGAACCTACGCCCAGAAACGA
AAGCCAAAAAACCCACAACTTCCTCAAATCGTCACTTCCGTTTTCCCACGTTACGTCACTTCCCATTTTA
AGAAAACTACAATTCCCAACACATACAAGTTACTCCGCCCTAAAACCTACGTCACCCGCCCCGTTCCCAC
GCCCCGCGCCACGTCACAAACTCCACCCCCTCATTATCATATTGGCTTCAATCCAAAATAAGGTATATTA
TTGATGATGTTAATTAATTTAAATCCGCATGCGATATCGAGCTCTCCCGGGAATTCGGATCTGCGACGCG
AGGCTGGATGGCCTTCCCCATTATGATTCTTCTCGCTTCCGGCGGCATCGGGATGCCCGCGTTGCAGGCC
ATGCTGTCCAGGCAGGTAGATGACGACCATCAGGGACAGCTTCAAGGCCAGCAAAAGGCCAGGAACCGTA
AAAAGGCCGCGTTGCTGGCGTTTTTCCATAGGCTCCGCCCCCCTGACGAGCATCACAAAAATCGACGCTC
AAGTCAGAGGTGGCGAAACCCGACAGGACTATAAAGATACCAGGCGTTTCCCCCTGGAAGCTCCCTCGTG
CGCTCTCCTGTTCCGACCCTGCCGCTTACCGGATACCTGTCCGCCTTTCTCCCTTCGGGAAGCGTGGCGC
TTTCTCATAGCTCACGCTGTAGGTATCTCAGTTCGGTGTAGGTCGTTCGCTCCAAGCTGGGCTGTGTGCA
CGAACCCCCCGTTCAGCCCGACCGCTGCGCCTTATCCGGTAACTATCGTCTTGAGTCCAACCCGGTAAGA
CACGACTTATCGCCACTGGCAGCAGCCACTGGTAACAGGATTAGCAGAGCGAGGTATGTAGGCGGTGCTA
CAGAGTTCTTGAAGTGGTGGCCTAACTACGGCTACACTAGAAGGACAGTATTTGGTATCTGCGCTCTGCT
GAAGCCAGTTACCTTCGGAAAAAGAGTTGGTAGCTCTTGATCCGGCAAACAAACCACCGCTGGTAGCGGT
GGTTTTTTTGTTTGCAAGCAGCAGATTACGCGCAGAAAAAAAGGATCTCAAGAAGATCCTTTGATCTTTT
CTACGGGGTCTGACGCTCAGTGGAACGAAAACTCACGTTAAGGGATTTTGGTCATGAGATTATCAAAAAG
GATCTTCACCTAGATCCTTTTAAATCAATCTAAAGTATATATGAGTAAACTTGGTCTGACAGTTACCAAT
GCTTAATCAGTGAGGCACCTATCTCAGCGATCTGTCTATTTCGTTCATCCATAGTTGCCTGACTCCCCGT
CGTGTAGATAACTACGATACGGGAGGGCTTACCATCTGGCCCCAGTGCTGCAATGATACCGCGAGACCCA
CGCTCACCGGCTCCAGATTTATCAGCAATAAACCAGCCAGCCGGAAGGGCCGAGCGCAGAAGTGGTCCTG
CAACTTTATCCGCCTCCATCCAGTCTATTAATTGTTGCCGGGAAGCTAGAGTAAGTAGTTCGCCAGTTAA
TAGTTTGCGCAACGTTGTTGCCATTGCTACAGGCATCGTGGTGTCACGCTCGTCGTTTGGTATGGCTTCA
TTCAGCTCCGGTTCCCAACGATCAAGGCGAGTTACATGATCCCCCATGTTGTGCAAAAAAGCGGTTAGCT
CCTTCGGTCCTCCGATCGTTGTCAGAAGTAAGTTGGCCGCAGTGTTATCACTCATGGTTATGGCAGCACT
GCATAATTCTCTTACTGTCATGCCATCCGTAAGATGCTTTTCTGTGACTGGTGAGTACTCAACCAAGTCA
TTCTGAGAATAGTGTATGCGGCGACCGAGTTGCTCTTGCCCGGCGTCAACACGGGATAATACCGCGCCAC
ATAGCAGAACTTTAAAAGTGCTCATCATTGGAAAACGTTCTTCGGGGCGAAAACTCTCAAGGATCTTACC
GCTGTTGAGATCCAGTTCGATGTAACCCACTCGTGCACCCAACTGATCTTCAGCATCTTTTACTTTCACC
AGCGTTTCTGGGTGAGCAAAAACAGGAAGGCAAAATGCCGCAAAAAAGGGAATAAGGGCGACACGGAAAT
GTTGAATACTCATACTCTTCCTTTTTCAATATTATTGAAGCATTTATCAGGGTTATTGTCTCATGAGCGG
ATACATATTTGAATGTATTTAGAAAAATAAACAAATAGGGGTTCCGCGCACATTTCCCCGAAAAGTGCCA
CCTGACGTCTAAGAAACCATTATTATCATGACATTAACCTATAAAAATAGGCGTATCACGAGGCCCTTTC
GTCTTCAAGAATTGGATCCGAATTCCCGGGAGAGCTCGATATCGCATGCGGATTTAAATTAATTAA
